Addgene plasmid #72343: pHLmMBP-1
Purpose: (Empty Backbone) Mammalian expression of secreted mMBP-fused proteins with C-terminal 6His-tag/Strep-tag II/HA-tag
Depositing lab: Luca Jovine. Depositing organization: Karolinska Institutet. Publication: Easy mammalian expression and crystallography of maltose-binding protein-fused human proteins. Bokhove M, Sadat Al Hosseini H, Saito T, Dioguardi E, Gegenschatz-Schmid K, Nishimura K, Raj I, de Sanctis D, Han L, Jovine L. J Struct Biol. 2016 Feb 3. 194:1-7. pii: S1047-8477(16)30015-6. doi: 10.1016/j.jsb.2016.01.016. PubMed 26850170.
Backbone
  Vector backbone: pHLmMBP-1
  Backbone size (bp): 5856
  Vector type: Mammalian Expression
  Promoter: CMV enhancer + chicken beta-actin promoter
  Tag / fusion protein: mMBP (N terminal on backbone); 6His-tag (C terminal on backbone); Strep-tag II (C terminal on backbone); HA-tag (C terminal on backbone)
Growth in bacteria
  Bacterial resistance: Ampicillin, 100 μg/mL
  Growth temperature: 37°C
  Growth strain: DH5alpha
  Copy number: High Copy
Gene/Insert
  Cloning method: Restriction Enzyme
  Sequencing primers: 5′ AAGGTGAAATCATGCCCAACATCC; 3′ ATTTGTGAGCCAGGGCATTG
Resource information
  A portion of this plasmid was derived from a plasmid made by: Prof. Dr. A. Radu Aricescu (pHLsec)
Terms and licenses: Academic/Nonprofit Terms; Industry Terms: Not Available to Industry
Depositor comments: Cloning note: For cloning information, please refer to Figure S1 of the manuscript associated with this plasmid. Mutagenesis note: Quikchange mutagenesis does not work efficiently on this family of plasmids. Citation for pHLsec from which this plasmid is derived: A time- and cost-efficient system for high-level protein production in mammalian cells A. R. Aricescu, W. Lu and E. Y. Jones Acta Cryst. D62:1243-1250 (2006) PMID:17001101 doi:10.1107/S0907444906029799
How to cite: pHLmMBP-1 was a gift from Luca Jovine (Addgene plasmid # 72343 ; http://n2t.net/addgene:72343 ; RRID:Addgene_72343)
