[The description below was written by a language model from this plasmid's Addgene catalogue record and pLannotate feature annotations shown in this document.]
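Description:
pHLmMBP-1 is a 5,856 bp empty mammalian expression backbone, derived in part from pHLsec, for producing secreted proteins fused to a mutated maltose-binding protein (mMBP). In bacteria it is maintained as a high-copy plasmid through a ColE1/pUC-type origin and selected with ampicillin via the β-lactamase gene and its own promoter. Remnants of the lac promoter, operator, CAP site and a lacI fragment are also annotated in the bacterial portion but appear to be backbone leftovers rather than functional parts of the expression unit.

The expression cassette is driven by the CMV immediate-early enhancer joined to the chicken β-actin promoter, followed by a chimeric chicken β-actin/rabbit β-globin intron, an arrangement that gives strong transcription in mammalian cells. Downstream lies the mMBP coding sequence, annotated as a mutated malE lacking its native bacterial signal peptide. The record states that the fusions are secreted, but no signal sequence is annotated in the feature table, so it presumably lies in the unannotated region just upstream of MBP. After mMBP come a 6xHis tag, a Strep-tag II (detected as a Twin-Strep fragment) and a single HA epitope (detected as a 3xHA fragment), then a rabbit β-globin polyadenylation signal. The short globin "CDS" fragments flanking the cassette most likely reflect β-globin-derived untranslated sequence. A gene of interest is inserted by restriction cloning so that it carries mMBP at its N-terminus and the three tags at its C-terminus, allowing affinity purification and detection. The associated publication concerns mammalian expression and crystallography of MBP-fused human proteins. The depositor notes that QuikChange mutagenesis works poorly on this plasmid family.
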