Features (pLannotate 1.2.2; 17 found; start..end, strand, type, name):
      4..383     +  enhancer       CMV enhancer: human cytomegalovirus immediate early enhancer
    386..661     +  promoter       chicken β-actin promoter: No description available
    662..1670    +  intron         chimeric intron: chimera between introns from chicken β-actin and rabbit β-globin
   1668..1745    +  CDS            HBBC_AMMLE (fragment): Experimental evidence at protein level: Swiss-Prot protein existence level 1. Involved in oxygen transport from the lung to the various peripheral tissues. From Ammotragus lervia (Barbary sheep) (Antilope lervia).
   1860..2957    +  CDS            MBP: maltose binding protein from E. coli; malE (mutated); This version of the gene does not encode a signal sequence, so MBP will remain in the cytosol.
   2991..3008    +  CDS            6xHis: 6xHis affinity tag
   3035..3058    +  CDS            Twin-Strep-tag (fragment): two Strep-Tag®II moieties connected by a linker for enhanced binding to Strep-Tactin®, an engineered form of streptavidin (Schmidt et al., 2013)
   3078..3094    +  CDS            3xHA (fragment): three tandem HA epitope tags
   3133..3207    +  CDS            HBB (fragment): HBB_PONPY - Experimental evidence at transcript level: Swiss-Prot protein existence level 2. Involved in oxygen transport from the lung to the various peripheral tissues. From Pongo pygmaeus (Bornean orangutan).
   3278..3333    +  polyA_signal   β-globin poly(A) signal: rabbit β-globin polyadenylation signal (Gil and Proudfoot, 1987)
   3716..3732    -  protein_bind   lac operator: The lac repressor binds to the lac operator to inhibit transcription in E. coli. This inhibition can be relieved by adding lactose or isopropyl-β-D-thiogalactopyranoside (IPTG). lac repressor encoded by lacI
   3740..3770    -  promoter       lac promoter: promoter for the E. coli lac operon
   3785..3806    -  protein_bind   CAP binding site: CAP binding activates transcription in the presence of cAMP. E. coli catabolite activator protein
   3822..3923    -  CDS            lacI (fragment): LACI_ECOLI - Experimental evidence at protein level: Swiss-Prot protein existence level 1. Repressor of the lactose operon. Binds allolactose as an inducer. From Escherichia coli (strain K12).
   4106..4694    -  rep_origin     ori: high-copy-number ColE1/pMB1/pBR322/pUC origin of replication
   4865..5725    -  CDS            AmpR: β-lactamase; bla; confers resistance to ampicillin, carbenicillin, and related antibiotics
   5726..5830    -  promoter       AmpR promoter: bla
>Addgene plasmid #72343 | pHLmMBP-1 | depositor full sequence | sequence record 132066 | pHLmMBP-1 sequence 5856 bps
GTCGACATTGATTATTGACTAGTTATTAATAGTAATCAATTACGGGGTCATTAGTTCATAGCCCATATAT
GGAGTTCCGCGTTACATAACTTACGGTAAATGGCCCGCCTGGCTGACCGCCCAACGACCCCCGCCCATTG
ACGTCAATAATGACGTATGTTCCCATAGTAACGCCAATAGGGACTTTCCATTGACGTCAATGGGTGGACT
ATTTACGGTAAACTGCCCACTTGGCAGTACATCAAGTGTATCATATGCCAAGTACGCCCCCTATTGACGT
CAATGACGGTAAATGGCCCGCCTGGCATTATGCCCAGTACATGACCTTATGGGACTTTCCTACTTGGCAG
TACATCTACGTATTAGTCATCGCTATTACCATGGGTCGAGGTGAGCCCCACGTTCTGCTTCACTCTCCCC
ATCTCCCCCCCCTCCCCACCCCCAATTTTGTATTTATTTATTTTTTAATTATTTTGTGCAGCGATGGGGG
CGGGGGGGGGGGGGGCGCGCGCCAGGCGGGGCGGGGCGGGGCGAGGGGCGGGGCGGGGCGAGGCGGAGAG
GTGCGGCGGCAGCCAATCAGAGCGGCGCGCTCCGAAAGTTTCCTTTTATGGCGAGGCGGCGGCGGCGGCG
GCCCTATAAAAAGCGAAGCGCGCGGCGGGCGGGAGTCGCTGCGTTGCCTTCGCCCCGTGCCCCGCTCCGC
GCCGCCTCGCGCCGCCCGCCCCGGCTCTGACTGACCGCGTTACTCCCACAGGTGAGCGGGCGGGACGGCC
CTTCTCCTCCGGGCTGTAATTAGCGCTTGGTTTAATGACGGCTCGTTTCTTTTCTGTGGCTGCGTGAAAG
CCTTAAAGGGCTCCGGGAGGGCCCTTTGTGCGGGGGGGAGCGGCTCGGGGGGTGCGTGCGTGTGTGTGTG
CGTGGGGAGCGCCGCGTGCGGCCCGCGCTGCCCGGCGGCTGTGAGCGCTGCGGGCGCGGCGCGGGGCTTT
GTGCGCTCCGCGTGTGCGCGAGGGGAGCGCGGCCGGGGGCGGTGCCCCGCGGTGCGGGGGGGCTGCGAGG
GGAACAAAGGCTGCGTGCGGGGTGTGTGCGTGGGGGGGTGAGCAGGGGGTGTGGGCGCGGCGGTCGGGCT
GTAACCCCCCCCTGCACCCCCCTCCCCGAGTTGCTGAGCACGGCCCGGCTTCGGGTGCGGGGCTCCGTGC
GGGGCGTGGCGCGGGGCTCGCCGTGCCGGGCGGGGGGTGGCGGCAGGTGGGGGTGCCGGGCGGGGCGGGG
CCGCCTCGGGCCGGGGAGGGCTCGGGGGAGGGGCGCGGCGGCCCCGGAGCGCCGGCGGCTGTCGAGGCGC
GGCGAGCCGCAGCCATTGCCTTTTATGGTAATCGTGCGAGAGGGCGCAGGGACTTCCTTTGTCCCAAATC
TGGCGGAGCCGAAATCTGGGAGGCGCCGCCGCACCCCCTCTAGCGGGCGCGGGCGAAGCGGTGCGGCGCC
GGCAGGAAGGAAATGGGCGGGGAGGGCCTTCGTGCGTCGCCGCGCCGCCGTCCCCTTCTCCATCTCCAGC
CTCGGGGCTGCCGCAGGGGGACGGCTGCCTTCGGGGGGGACGGGGCAGGGCGGGGTTCGGCTTCTGGCGT
GTGACCGGCGGCTCTAGAGCCTCTGCTAACCATGTTCATGCCTTCTTCTTTTTCCTACAGCTCCTGGGCA
ACGTGCTGGTTGTTGTGCTGTCTCATCATTTTGGCAAAGAATTGCGGCCGTCTCAGGCCGAATTCGTCGA
CAAGCTTGCCACCATGGGGATCCTTCCCAGCCCTGGGATGCCTGCGCTGCTCTCCCTCGTGAGCCTTCTC
TCCGTGCTGCTGATGGGTTGCGTAGCTGAAACCGGTACCAAAATCGAAGAAGGTAAACTGGTAATCTGGA
TTAACGGCGATAAAGGCTATAACGGTCTCGCTGAAGTCGGTAAGAAATTCGAGAAAGATACCGGAATTAA
AGTCACCGTTGAGCATCCCGATAAACTGGAAGAGAAATTCCCACAGGTTGCGGCAACTGGCGATGGCCCT
GACATTATCTTCTGGGCACACGACCGCTTTGGTGGCTACGCTCAATCTGGCCTGTTGGCTGAAATCACCC
CGGCCGCAGCGTTCCAGGACAAGCTGTATCCGTTTACCTGGGATGCCGTGCGCTACAACGGCAAGCTGAT
TGCTTACCCGATCGCTGTTGAAGCGTTGTCCCTGATTTATAACAAGGATCTGCTGCCGAACCCGCCAAAA
ACCTGGGAAGAGATCCCGGCGCTGGATAAAGAACTGAAAGCGAAAGGTAAGAGCGCGCTGATGTTCAACC
TGCAAGAACCGTACTTCACCTGGCCGCTGATTGCTGCTGACGGGGGTTATGCGTTCAAGTATGCAGCCGG
AAAGTACGACATTAAAGACGTGGGCGTGGATAACGCTGGCGCGAAAGCGGGTCTGACCTTCCTGGTTGAC
CTGATTAAAAACAAACACATGAATGCAGACACCGATTACTCCATCGCAGAACATGCCTTTAATCATGGCG
AAACAGCGATGACCATCAACGGCCCGTGGGCATGGTCCAACATCGACACCAGCGCAGTGAATTATGGTGT
AACGGTGCTGCCGACCTTCAAGGGTCAACCATCCAAACCGTTCGTTGGCGTGCTGAGCGCAGGTATTAAC
GCCGCCAGTCCGAACAAAGAGCTGGCAAAAGAGTTCCTCGAAAACTACCTGCTGACTGATGAAGGTCTGG
AAGCGGTTAATAAAGACAAACCGCTGGGTGCCGTAGCGCTGAAGTCTTACGAGGAAGAGTTGGTGAAAGA
TCCACGTGTTGCCGCCACAATGGAAAACGCCCAGAAAGGTGAAATCATGCCCAACATCCCGCAGATGTCC
GCTTTCTGGTATGCCGTGCGCACTGCGGTGATTAACGCCGCCAGCGGTCGTCAGACTGTCGATGCAGCCC
TGGCAGCCGCGCAGACTAATGCGGCCGCCGCGAGCTCGGCTAGCCTCGAGCACCATCACCATCACCATTG
ATAAACGCGTTTAATTAACCCCGGGTGGAGCCACCCCCAGTTCGAGAAGTGATAAGATGATCAAGGATAT
CCCTACGACGTGCCCGACTACGCCTGATAATCTAGAACTAGTATCGCGATAATTCACTCCTCAGGTGCAG
GCTGCCTATCAGAAGGTGGTGGCTGGTGTGGCCAATGCCCTGGCTCACAAATACCACTGAGATCTTTTTC
CCTCTGCCAAAAATTATGGGGACATCATGAAGCCCCTTGAGCATCTGACTTCTGGCTAATAAAGGAAATT
TATTTTCATTGCAATAGTGTGTTGGAATTTTTTGTGTCTCTCACTCGGAAGGACATATGGGAGGGCAAAT
CATTTAAAACATCAGAATGAGTATTTGGTTTAGAGTTTGGCAACATATGCCATATGCTGGCTGCCATGAA
CAAAGGTGGCTATAAAGAGGTCATCAGTATATGAAACAGCCCCCTGCTGTCCATTCCTTATTCCATAGAA
AAGCCTTGACTTGAGGTTAGATTTTTTTTATATTTTGTTTTGTGTTATTTTTTTCTTTAACATCCCTAAA
ATTTTCCTTACATGTTTTACTAGCCAGATTTTTCCTCCTCTCCTGACTACTCCCAGTCATAGCTGTCCCT
CTTCTCTTATGAAGATCCCTCGACCTGCAGCCCAAGCTTGGCGTAATCATGGTCATAGCTGTTTCCTGTG
TGAAATTGTTATCCGCTCACAATTCCACACAACATACGAGCCGGAAGCATAAAGTGTAAAGCCTGGGGTG
CCTAATGAGTGAGCTAACTCACATTAATTGCGTTGCGCTCACTGCCCGCTTTCCAGTCGGGAAACCTGTC
GTGCCAGCGGATCGATCCGCTGCATTAATGAATCGGCCAACGCGCGGGGAGAGGCGGTTTGCGTATTGGG
CGCTCTTCCGCTTCCTCGCTCACTGACTCGCTGCGCTCGGTCGTTCGGCTGCGGCGAGCGGTATCAGCTC
ACTCAAAGGCGGTAATACGGTTATCCACAGAATCAGGGGATAACGCAGGAAAGAACATGTGAGCAAAAGG
CCAGCAAAAGGCCAGGAACCGTAAAAAGGCCGCGTTGCTGGCGTTTTTCCATAGGCTCCGCCCCCCTGAC
GAGCATCACAAAAATCGACGCTCAAGTCAGAGGTGGCGAAACCCGACAGGACTATAAAGATACCAGGCGT
TTCCCCCTGGAAGCTCCCTCGTGCGCTCTCCTGTTCCGACCCTGCCGCTTACCGGATACCTGTCCGCCTT
TCTCCCTTCGGGAAGCGTGGCGCTTTCTCAATGCTCACGCTGTAGGTATCTCAGTTCGGTGTAGGTCGTT
CGCTCCAAGCTGGGCTGTGTGCACGAACCCCCCGTTCAGCCCGACCGCTGCGCCTTATCCGGTAACTATC
GTCTTGAGTCCAACCCGGTAAGACACGACTTATCGCCACTGGCAGCAGCCACTGGTAACAGGATTAGCAG
AGCGAGGTATGTAGGCGGTGCTACAGAGTTCTTGAAGTGGTGGCCTAACTACGGCTACACTAGAAGGACA
GTATTTGGTATCTGCGCTCTGCTGAAGCCAGTTACCTTCGGAAAAAGAGTTGGTAGCTCTTGATCCGGCA
AACAAACCACCGCTGGTAGCGGTGGTTTTTTTGTTTGCAAGCAGCAGATTACGCGCAGAAAAAAAGGATC
TCAAGAAGATCCTTTGATCTTTTCTACGGGGTCTGACGCTCAGTGGAACGAAAACTCACGTTAAGGGATT
TTGGTCATGAGATTATCAAAAAGGATCTTCACCTAGATCCTTTTAAATTAAAAATGAAGTTTTAAATCAA
TCTAAAGTATATATGAGTAAACTTGGTCTGACAGTTACCAATGCTTAATCAGTGAGGCACCTATCTCAGC
GATCTGTCTATTTCGTTCATCCATAGTTGCCTGACTCCCCGTCGTGTAGATAACTACGATACGGGAGGGC
TTACCATCTGGCCCCAGTGCTGCAATGATACCGCGAGACCCACGCTCACCGGCTCCAGATTTATCAGCAA
TAAACCAGCCAGCCGGAAGGGCCGAGCGCAGAAGTGGTCCTGCAACTTTATCCGCCTCCATCCAGTCTAT
TAATTGTTGCCGGGAAGCTAGAGTAAGTAGTTCGCCAGTTAATAGTTTGCGCAACGTTGTTGCCATTGCT
ACAGGCATCGTGGTGTCACGCTCGTCGTTTGGTATGGCTTCATTCAGCTCCGGTTCCCAACGATCAAGGC
GAGTTACATGATCCCCCATGTTGTGCAAAAAAGCGGTTAGCTCCTTCGGTCCTCCGATCGTTGTCAGAAG
TAAGTTGGCCGCAGTGTTATCACTCATGGTTATGGCAGCACTGCATAATTCTCTTACTGTCATGCCATCC
GTAAGATGCTTTTCTGTGACTGGTGAGTACTCAACCAAGTCATTCTGAGAATAGTGTATGCGGCGACCGA
GTTGCTCTTGCCCGGCGTCAATACGGGATAATACCGCGCCACATAGCAGAACTTTAAAAGTGCTCATCAT
TGGAAAACGTTCTTCGGGGCGAAAACTCTCAAGGATCTTACCGCTGTTGAGATCCAGTTCGATGTAACCC
ACTCGTGCACCCAACTGATCTTCAGCATCTTTTACTTTCACCAGCGTTTCTGGGTGAGCAAAAACAGGAA
GGCAAAATGCCGCAAAAAAGGGAATAAGGGCGACACGGAAATGTTGAATACTCATACTCTTCCTTTTTCA
ATATTATTGAAGCATTTATCAGGGTTATTGTCTCATGAGCGGATACATATTTGAATGTATTTAGAAAAAT
AAACAAATAGGGGTTCCGCGCACATTTCCCCGAAAAGTGCCACCTG
