>Addgene plasmid #72343 | pHLmMBP-1 | depositor partial sequence | sequence record 134649 | Sequenced region 5'-TTTCCTACAGCTCCTGGGCAAC 3'-ATTTGTGAGCCAGGGCATTG
ATGGGGATCCTTCCCAGCCCTGGGATGCCTGCGCTGCTCTCCCTCGTGAGCCTTCTCTCCGTGCTGCTGA
TGGGTTGCGTAGCTGAAACCGGTACCAAAATCGAAGAAGGTAAACTGGTAATCTGGATTAACGGCGATAA
AGGCTATAACGGTCTCGCTGAAGTCGGTAAGAAATTCGAGAAAGATACCGGAATTAAAGTCACCGTTGAG
CATCCCGATAAACTGGAAGAGAAATTCCCACAGGTTGCGGCAACTGGCGATGGCCCTGACATTATCTTCT
GGGCACACGACCGCTTTGGTGGCTACGCTCAATCTGGCCTGTTGGCTGAAATCACCCCGGCCGCAGCGTT
CCAGGACAAGCTGTATCCGTTTACCTGGGATGCCGTGCGCTACAACGGCAAGCTGATTGCTTACCCGATC
GCTGTTGAAGCGTTGTCCCTGATTTATAACAAGGATCTGCTGCCGAACCCGCCAAAAACCTGGGAAGAGA
TCCCGGCGCTGGATAAAGAACTGAAAGCGAAAGGTAAGAGCGCGCTGATGTTCAACCTGCAAGAACCGTA
CTTCACCTGGCCGCTGATTGCTGCTGACGGGGGTTATGCGTTCAAGTATGCAGCCGGAAAGTACGACATT
AAAGACGTGGGCGTGGATAACGCTGGCGCGAAAGCGGGTCTGACCTTCCTGGTTGACCTGATTAAAAACA
AACACATGAATGCAGACACCGATTACTCCATCGCAGAACATGCCTTTAATCATGGCGAAACAGCGATGAC
CATCAACGGCCCGTGGGCATGGTCCAACATCGACACCAGCGCAGTGAATTATGGTGTAACGGTGCTGCCG
ACCTTCAAGGGTCAACCATCCAAACCGTTCGTTGGCGTGCTGAGCGCAGGTATTAACGCCGCCAGTCCGA
ACAAAGAGCTGGCAAAAGAGTTCCTCGAAAACTACCTGCTGACTGATGAAGGTCTGGAAGCGGTTAATAA
AGACAAACCGCTGGGTGCCGTAGCGCTGAAGTCTTACGAGGAAGAGTTGGTGAAAGATCCACGTGTTGCC
GCCACAATGGAAAACGCCCAGAAAGGTGAAATCATGCCCAACATCCCGCAGATGTCCGCTTTCTGGTATG
CCGTGCGCACTGCGGTGATTAACGCCGCCAGCGGTCGTCAGACTGTCGATGCAGCCCTGGCAGCCGCGCA
GACTAATGCGGCCGCCGCGAGCTCGGCTAGCCTCGAGCACCATCACCATCACCATTGATAAACGCGTTTA
ATTAACCCCGGGTGGAGCCACCCCCAGTTCGAGAAGTGATAAGATGATCAAGGATATCCCTACGACGTGC
CCGACTACGCCTGATAA
