>Addgene plasmid #72343 | pHLmMBP-1 | addgene partial sequence | sequence record 137618 | pCAG-F 5'-GCAACGTGCTGGTTATTGTG-3'
AAGAATTGCGGCCGTCTCAGGCCGAATTCGTCGACAAGCTTGCCACCATGGGGATCCTTCCCAGCCCTGG
GATGCCTGCGCTGCTCTCCCTCGTGAGCCTTCTCTCCGTGCTGCTGATGGGTTGCGTAGCTGAAACCGGT
ACCAAAATCGAAGAAGGTAAACTGGTAATCTGGATTAACGGCGATAAAGGCTATAACGGTCTCGCTGAAG
TCGGTAAGAAATTCGAGAAAGATACCGGAATTAAAGTCACCGTTGAGCATCCCGATAAACTGGAAGAGAA
ATTCCCACAGGTTGCGGCAACTGGCGATGGCCCTGACATTATCTTCTGGGCACACGACCGCTTTGGTGGC
TACGCTCAATCTGGCCTGTTGGCTGAAATCACCCCGGCCGCAGCGTTCCAGGACAAGCTGTATCCGTTTA
CCTGGGATGCCGTGCGCTACAACGGCAAGCTGATTGCTTACCCGATCGCTGTTGAAGCGTTGTCCCTGAT
TTATAACAAGGATCTGCTGCCGAACCCGCCAAAAACCTGGGAAGAGATCCCGGCGCTGGATAAAGAACTG
AAAGCGAAAGGTAAGAGCGCGCTGATGTTCAACCTGCAAGAACCGTACTTCACCTGGCCGCTGATTGCTG
CTGACGGGGGTTATGCGTTCAAGTATGCAGCCGGAAAGTACGACATTAAAGACGTGGGCGTGGATAACGC
TGGCGCGAAAGCGGGTCTGACCTTCCTGGTTGACCTGATTAAAAACAAACACATGAATGCAGACACCGAT
TACTCCATCGCAGAACATGCCTTTAATCATGGCGAAACAGCGATGACCATCAACGGCCCGTGGGCATGGT
CCAACATCGACACCAGCGCAGTGAATTATGGTGTAACGGTGCTGCCGACCTTCAAGGGTCAACCATCCAA
ACCGTTCGTTGGCGTGCTGAGCGCAGGTATTAACGCCGCCAGTC
