>Addgene plasmid #72343 | pHLmMBP-1 | addgene partial sequence | sequence record 137619 | rb_glob_PA_term-R 5'-CCCATATGTCCTTCCGAGTG-3'
TCCAACACACTATTGCAATGAAAATAAATTTCCTTTATTAGCCAGAAGTCAGATGCTCAAGGGGCTTCAT
GATGTCCCCATAATTTTTGGCAGAGGGAAAAAGATCTCAGTGGTATTTGTGAGCCAGGGCATTGGCCACA
CCAGCCACCACCTTCTGATAGGCAGCCTGCACCTGAGGAGTGAATTATCGCGATACTAGTTCTAGATTAT
CAGGCGTAGTCGGGCACGTCGTAGGGATATCCTTGATCATCTTATCACTTCTCGAACTGGGGGTGGCTCC
ACCCGGGGTTAATTAAACGCGTTTATCAATGGTGATGGTGATGGTGCTCGAGGCTAGCCGAGCTCGCGGC
GGCCGCATTAGTCTGCGCGGCTGCCAGGGCTGCATCGACAGTCTGACGACCGCTGGCGGCGTTAATCACC
GCAGTGCGCACGGCATACCAGAAAGCGGACATCTGCGGGATGTTGGGCATGATTTCACCTTTCTGGGCGT
TTTCCATTGTGGCGGCAACACGTGGATCTTTCACCAACTCTTCCTCGTAAGACTTCAGCGCTACGGCACC
CAGCGGTTTGTCTTTATTAACCGCTTCCAGACCTTCATCAGTCAGCAGGTAGTTTTCGAGGAACTCTTTT
GCCAGCTCTTTGTTCGGACTGGCGGCGTTAATACCTGCGCTCAGCACGCCAACGAACGGTTTGGATGGTT
GACCCTTGAAGGTCGGCAGCACCGTTACACCATAATTCACTGCGCTGGTGTCGATGTTGGACCATGCCCA
CGGGCCGTTGATGGTCATCGCTGTTTCGCCATGATTAAAGGCATGTTCTGCGATGGAGTAATCGGTGTCT
GCATTCATGTGTTTGTTTTTAATCAGGTCAACCAGGAAGGTCAGACCCGCTTTCGCGCCAGCGTTATCCA
CGCCCACGTCTTTAATGTCGTACTTTCCGGCTGCATACTTGAACGCATAACCCC
